>Addgene plasmid #119751 | pGEX6P1-DEST-HA | depositor full sequence | sequence record 226701 | pGEX6P1-DEST-HA sequence 6735 bps
ACGTTATCGACTGCACGGTGCACCAATGCTTCTGGCGTCAGGCAGCCATCGGAAGCTGTGGTATGGCTGT
GCAGGTCGTAAATCACTGCATAATTCGTGTCGCTCAAGGCGCACTCCCGTTCTGGATAATGTTTTTTGCG
CCGACATCATAACGGTTCTGGCAAATATTCTGAAATGAGCTGTTGACAATTAATCATCGGCTCGTATAAT
GTGTGGAATTGTGAGCGGATAACAATTTCACACAGGAAACAGTATTCATGTCCCCTATACTAGGTTATTG
GAAAATTAAGGGCCTTGTGCAACCCACTCGACTTCTTTTGGAATATCTTGAAGAAAAATATGAAGAGCAT
TTGTATGAGCGCGATGAAGGTGATAAATGGCGAAACAAAAAGTTTGAATTGGGTTTGGAGTTTCCCAATC
TTCCTTATTATATTGATGGTGATGTTAAATTAACACAGTCTATGGCCATCATACGTTATATAGCTGACAA
GCACAACATGTTGGGTGGTTGTCCAAAAGAGCGTGCAGAGATTTCAATGCTTGAAGGAGCGGTTTTGGAT
ATTAGATACGGTGTTTCGAGAATTGCATATAGTAAAGACTTTGAAACTCTCAAAGTTGATTTTCTTAGCA
AGCTACCTGAAATGCTGAAAATGTTCGAAGATCGTTTATGTCATAAAACATATTTAAATGGTGATCATGT
AACCCATCCTGACTTCATGTTGTATGACGCTCTTGATGTTGTTTTATACATGGACCCAATGTGCCTGGAT
GCGTTCCCAAAATTAGTTTGTTTTAAAAAACGTATTGAAGCTATCCCACAAATTGATAAGTACTTGAAAT
CCAGCAAGTATATAGCATGGCCTTTGCAGGGCTGGCAAGCCACGTTTGGTGGTGGCGACCATCCTCCAAA
ATCGGATCTGGAAGTTCTGTTCCAGGGGCCCCTGGGATCCCCGGAATTCCCATCAACAAGTTTGTACAAA
AAAGCTGAACGAGAAACGTAAAATGATATAAATATCAATATATTAAATTAGATTTTGCATAAAAAACAGA
CTACATAATACTGTAAAACACAACATATCCAGTCACTATGGCGGCCGCATTAGGCACCCCAGGCTTTACA
CTTTATGCTTCCGGCTCGTATAATGTGTGGATTTTGAGTTAGGATCCGTCGAGATTTTCAGGAGCTAAGG
AAGCTAAAATGGAGAAAAAAATCACTGGATATACCACCGTTGATATATCCCAATGGCATCGTAAAGAACA
TTTTGAGGCATTTCAGTCAGTTGCTCAATGTACCTATAACCAGACCGTTCAGCTGGATATTACGGCCTTT
TTAAAGACCGTAAAGAAAAATAAGCACAAGTTTTATCCGGCCTTTATTCACATTCTTGCCCGCCTGATGA
ATGCTCATCCGGAATTCCGTATGGCAATGAAAGACGGTGAGCTGGTGATATGGGATAGTGTTCACCCTTG
TTACACCGTTTTCCATGAGCAAACTGAAACGTTTTCATCGCTCTGGAGTGAATACCACGACGATTTCCGG
CAGTTTCTACACATATATTCGCAAGATGTGGCGTGTTACGGTGAAAACCTGGCCTATTTCCCTAAAGGGT
TTATTGAGAATATGTTTTTCGTCTCAGCCAATCCCTGGGTGAGTTTCACCAGTTTTGATTTAAACGTGGC
CAATATGGACAACTTCTTCGCCCCCGTTTTCACCATGGGCAAATATTATACGCAAGGCGACAAGGTGCTG
ATGCCGCTGGCGATTCAGGTTCATCATGCCGTTTGTGATGGCTTCCATGTCGGCAGAATGCTTAATGAAT
TACAACAGTACTGCGATGAGTGGCAGGGCGGGGCGTAAAGATCTGGATCCGGCTTACTAAAAGCCAGATA
ACAGTATGCGTATTTGCGCGCTGATTTTTGCGGTATAAGAATATATACTGATATGTATACCCGAAGTATG
TCAAAAAGAGGTATGCTATGAAGCAGCGTATTACAGTGACAGTTGACAGCGACAGCTATCAGTTGCTCAA
GGCATATATGATGTCAATATCTCCGGTCTGGTAAGCACAACCATGCAGAATGAAGCCCGTCGTCTGCGTG
CCGAACGCTGGAAAGCGGAAAATCAGGAAGGGATGGCTGAGGTCGCCCGGTTTATTGAAATGAACGGCTC
TTTTGCTGACGAGAACAGGGGCTGGTGAAATGCAGTTTAAGGTTTACACCTATAAAAGAGAGAGCCGTTA
TCGTCTGTTTGTGGATGTACAGAGTGATATTATTGACACGCCCGGGCGACGGATGGTGATCCCCCTGGCC
AGTGCACGTCTGCTGTCAGATAAAGTCTCCCGTGAACTTTACCCGGTGGTGCATATCGGGGATGAAAGCT
GGCGCATGATGACCACCGATATGGCCAGTGTGCCGGTCTCCGTTATCGGGGAAGAAGTGGCTGATCTCAG
CCACCGCGAAAATGACATCAAAAACGCCATTAACCTGATGTTCTGGGGAATATAAATGTCAGGCTCCCTT
ATACACAGCCAGTCTGCAGGTCGACCATAGTGACTGGATATGTTGTGTTTTACAGTATTATGTAGTCTGT
TTTTTATGCAAAATCTAATTTAATATATTGATATTTATATCATTTTACGTTTCTCGTTCAGCTTTCTTGT
ACAAAGTGGTTGATGGGTCGACTCGAAGCTACCCATACGATGTTCCAGATTACGCTTAACTCGAGCGGCC
GCATCGTGACTGACTGACGATCTGCCTCGCGCGTTTCGGTGATGACGGTGAAAACCTCTGACACATGCAG
CTCCCGGAGACGGTCACAGCTTGTCTGTAAGCGGATGCCGGGAGCAGACAAGCCCGTCAGGGCGCGTCAG
CGGGTGTTGGCGGGTGTCGGGGCGCAGCCATGACCCAGTCACGTAGCGATAGCGGAGTGTATAATTCTTG
AAGACGAAAGGGCCTCGTGATACGCCTATTTTTATAGGTTAATGTCATGATAATAATGGTTTCTTAGACG
TCAGGTGGCACTTTTCGGGGAAATGTGCGCGGAACCCCTATTTGTTTATTTTTCTAAATACATTCAAATA
TGTATCCGCTCATGAGACAATAACCCTGATAAATGCTTCAATAATATTGAAAAAGGAAGAGTATGAGTAT
TCAACATTTCCGTGTCGCCCTTATTCCCTTTTTTGCGGCATTTTGCCTTCCTGTTTTTGCTCACCCAGAA
ACGCTGGTGAAAGTAAAAGATGCTGAAGATCAGTTGGGTGCACGAGTGGGTTACATCGAACTGGATCTCA
ACAGCGGTAAGATCCTTGAGAGTTTTCGCCCCGAAGAACGTTTTCCAATGATGAGCACTTTTAAAGTTCT
GCTATGTGGCGCGGTATTATCCCGTGTTGACGCCGGGCAAGAGCAACTCGGTCGCCGCATACACTATTCT
CAGAATGACTTGGTTGAGTACTCACCAGTCACAGAAAAGCATCTTACGGATGGCATGACAGTAAGAGAAT
TATGCAGTGCTGCCATAACCATGAGTGATAACACTGCGGCCAACTTACTTCTGACAACGATCGGAGGACC
GAAGGAGCTAACCGCTTTTTTGCACAACATGGGGGATCATGTAACTCGCCTTGATCGTTGGGAACCGGAG
CTGAATGAAGCCATACCAAACGACGAGCGTGACACCACGATGCCTGCAGCAATGGCAACAACGTTGCGCA
AACTATTAACTGGCGAACTACTTACTCTAGCTTCCCGGCAACAATTAATAGACTGGATGGAGGCGGATAA
AGTTGCAGGACCACTTCTGCGCTCGGCCCTTCCGGCTGGCTGGTTTATTGCTGATAAATCTGGAGCCGGT
GAGCGTGGGTCTCGCGGTATCATTGCAGCACTGGGGCCAGATGGTAAGCCCTCCCGTATCGTAGTTATCT
ACACGACGGGGAGTCAGGCAACTATGGATGAACGAAATAGACAGATCGCTGAGATAGGTGCCTCACTGAT
TAAGCATTGGTAACTGTCAGACCAAGTTTACTCATATATACTTTAGATTGATTTAAAACTTCATTTTTAA
TTTAAAAGGATCTAGGTGAAGATCCTTTTTGATAATCTCATGACCAAAATCCCTTAACGTGAGTTTTCGT
TCCACTGAGCGTCAGACCCCGTAGAAAAGATCAAAGGATCTTCTTGAGATCCTTTTTTTCTGCGCGTAAT
CTGCTGCTTGCAAACAAAAAAACCACCGCTACCAGCGGTGGTTTGTTTGCCGGATCAAGAGCTACCAACT
CTTTTTCCGAAGGTAACTGGCTTCAGCAGAGCGCAGATACCAAATACTGTCCTTCTAGTGTAGCCGTAGT
TAGGCCACCACTTCAAGAACTCTGTAGCACCGCCTACATACCTCGCTCTGCTAATCCTGTTACCAGTGGC
TGCTGCCAGTGGCGATAAGTCGTGTCTTACCGGGTTGGACTCAAGACGATAGTTACCGGATAAGGCGCAG
CGGTCGGGCTGAACGGGGGGTTCGTGCACACAGCCCAGCTTGGAGCGAACGACCTACACCGAACTGAGAT
ACCTACAGCGTGAGCTATGAGAAAGCGCCACGCTTCCCGAAGGGAGAAAGGCGGACAGGTATCCGGTAAG
CGGCAGGGTCGGAACAGGAGAGCGCACGAGGGAGCTTCCAGGGGGAAACGCCTGGTATCTTTATAGTCCT
GTCGGGTTTCGCCACCTCTGACTTGAGCGTCGATTTTTGTGATGCTCGTCAGGGGGGCGGAGCCTATGGA
AAAACGCCAGCAACGCGGCCTTTTTACGGTTCCTGGCCTTTTGCTGGCCTTTTGCTCACATGTTCTTTCC
TGCGTTATCCCCTGATTCTGTGGATAACCGTATTACCGCCTTTGAGTGAGCTGATACCGCTCGCCGCAGC
CGAACGACCGAGCGCAGCGAGTCAGTGAGCGAGGAAGCGGAAGAGCGCCTGATGCGGTATTTTCTCCTTA
CGCATCTGTGCGGTATTTCACACCGCATAAATTCCGACACCATCGAATGGTGCAAAACCTTTCGCGGTAT
GGCATGATAGCGCCCGGAAGAGAGTCAATTCAGGGTGGTGAATGTGAAACCAGTAACGTTATACGATGTC
GCAGAGTATGCCGGTGTCTCTTATCAGACCGTTTCCCGCGTGGTGAACCAGGCCAGCCACGTTTCTGCGA
AAACGCGGGAAAAAGTGGAAGCGGCGATGGCGGAGCTGAATTACATTCCCAACCGCGTGGCACAACAACT
GGCGGGCAAACAGTCGTTGCTGATTGGCGTTGCCACCTCCAGTCTGGCCCTGCACGCGCCGTCGCAAATT
GTCGCGGCGATTAAATCTCGCGCCGATCAACTGGGTGCCAGCGTGGTGGTGTCGATGGTAGAACGAAGCG
GCGTCGAAGCCTGTAAAGCGGCGGTGCACAATCTTCTCGCGCAACGCGTCAGTGGGCTGATCATTAACTA
TCCGCTGGATGACCAGGATGCCATTGCTGTGGAAGCTGCCTGCACTAATGTTCCGGCGTTATTTCTTGAT
GTCTCTGACCAGACACCCATCAACAGTATTATTTTCTCCCATGAAGACGGTACGCGACTGGGCGTGGAGC
ATCTGGTCGCATTGGGTCACCAGCAAATCGCGCTGTTAGCGGGCCCATTAAGTTCTGTCTCGGCGCGTCT
GCGTCTGGCTGGCTGGCATAAATATCTCACTCGCAATCAAATTCAGCCGATAGCGGAACGGGAAGGCGAC
TGGAGTGCCATGTCCGGTTTTCAACAAACCATGCAAATGCTGAATGAGGGCATCGTTCCCACTGCGATGC
TGGTTGCCAACGATCAGATGGCGCTGGGCGCAATGCGCGCCATTACCGAGTCCGGGCTGCGCGTTGGTGC
GGATATCTCGGTAGTGGGATACGACGATACCGAAGACAGCTCATGTTATATCCCGCCGTCAACCACCATC
AAACAGGATTTTCGCCTGCTGGGGCAAACCAGCGTGGACCGCTTGCTGCAACTCTCTCAGGGCCAGGCGG
TGAAGGGCAATCAGCTGTTGCCCGTCTCACTGGTGAAAAGAAAAACCACCCTGGCGCCCAATACGCAAAC
CGCCTCTCCCCGCGCGTTGGCCGATTCATTAATGCAGCTGGCACGACAGGTTTCCCGACTGGAAAGCGGG
CAGTGAGCGCAACGCAATTAATGTGAGTTAGCTCACTCATTAGGCACCCCAGGCTTTACACTTTATGCTT
CCGGCTCGTATGTTGTGTGGAATTGTGAGCGGATAACAATTTCACACAGGAAACAGCTATGACCATGATT
ACGGATTCACTGGCCGTCGTTTTACAACGTCGTGACTGGGAAAACCCTGGCGTTACCCAACTTAATCGCC
TTGCAGCACATCCCCCTTTCGCCAGCTGGCGTAATAGCGAAGAGGCCCGCACCGATCGCCCTTCCCAACA
GTTGCGCAGCCTGAATGGCGAATGGCGCTTTGCCTGGTTTCCGGCACCAGAAGCGGTGCCGGAAAGCTGG
CTGGAGTGCGATCTTCCTGAGGCCGATACTGTCGTCGTCCCCTCAAACTGGCAGATGCACGGTTACGATG
CGCCCATCTACACCAACGTAACCTATCCCATTACGGTCAATCCGCCGTTTGTTCCCACGGAGAATCCGAC
GGGTTGTTACTCGCTCACATTTAATGTTGATGAAAGCTGGCTACAGGAAGGCCAGACGCGAATTATTTTT
GATGGCGTTGGAATT
Features (pLannotate 1.2.2; 24 found; start..end, strand, type, name):
      6..107     -  CDS            yciV (fragment): RNAAM_ECOLI - Also known as trpH From Escherichia coli (strain K12).
    183..211     +  promoter       tac promoter: strong E. coli promoter; hybrid between the trp and lac UV5 promoters
    219..235     +  protein_bind   lac operator: The lac repressor binds to the lac operator to inhibit transcription in E. coli. This inhibition can be relieved by adding lactose or isopropyl-β-D-thiogalactopyranoside (IPTG). lac repressor encoded by lacI
    258..911     +  CDS            GST26_SCHJA: Experimental evidence at protein level: Swiss-Prot protein existence level 1. GST isoenzymes appear to play a central role in the parasite detoxification system. Other functions are also suspected including a role in increasing the solubility of haematin in the parasite gut. From Schistosoma japonicum (Blood fluke).
    966..1090    +  protein_bind   attR1: mutant version of attR; recombination site for the Gateway® LR reaction LR Clonase™
   1115..1145    +  promoter       lac UV5 promoter: E. coli lac promoter with an "up" mutation
   1169..1198    +  promoter       cat promoter (fragment): promoter of the E. coli cat gene encoding chloramphenicol acetyltransferase
   1199..1858    +  CDS            CmR: chloramphenicol acetyltransferase; cat; confers resistance to chloramphenicol
   2037..2195    +  CDS            ccdA (fragment): CCDA_ECO57 - Also known as H, letA. Experimental evidence at protein level: Swiss-Prot protein existence level 1. Antitoxin component of a type II toxin-antitoxin (TA) system which inhibits the post-segregational killing (PSK) of plasmid-free cells, also referred to as a plasmid addiction system. Binds to and blocks the activity of CcdB; will also remove bound CcdB protein from the CcdB-GyrA complex by forming a CcdA-CcdB complex, a process termed rejuvenation. Functions as a transcriptional corepressor for the ccdAB operon, repression also requires CcdB (By similarity). From Escherichia coli
   2200..2502    +  CDS            ccdB: CCDB_ECOLI - Also known as G, letB, letD. Experimental evidence at protein level: Swiss-Prot protein existence level 1. Toxic component of a type II toxin-antitoxin (TA) system, functioning in plasmid maintainence. Responsible for the post- segregational killing (PSK) of plasmid-free cells, also referred to as a plasmid addiction system. Half-life of over 2 hours. Cell killing by CcdB is accompanied by filamentation, defects in chromosome and plasmid segregation, defects in cell division, formation of anucleate cells, decreased DNA synthesis and plasmid loss. Interferes with the activity of DN
   2546..2670    -  protein_bind   attR2: mutant version of attR; recombination site for the Gateway® LR reaction LR Clonase™
   2690..2718    +  CDS            3xHA (fragment): three tandem HA epitope tags
   2752..2791    +  CDS            rop (fragment): Rop protein, which maintains plasmids at low copy number; rop
   2893..2933    +  misc_feature   bom (fragment): basis of mobility region from pBR322
   3038..3142    +  promoter       AmpR promoter: bla
   3143..4003    +  CDS            AmpR: β-lactamase; bla; confers resistance to ampicillin, carbenicillin, and related antibiotics
   4174..4762    +  rep_origin     ori: high-copy-number ColE1/pMB1/pBR322/pUC origin of replication
   4948..4999    -  misc_feature   bom (fragment): basis of mobility region from pBR322
   5006..5083    +  promoter       lacIq promoter: lacI (mutant); In the lacIq allele, a single base change in the promoter boosts expression of the lacI gene about 10-fold.
   5084..6166    +  CDS            lacI: lac repressor; lacI; The lac repressor binds to the lac operator to inhibit transcription in E. coli. This inhibition can be relieved by adding lactose or isopropyl-β-D-thiogalactopyranoside (IPTG).
   6179..6200    +  protein_bind   CAP binding site: CAP binding activates transcription in the presence of cAMP. E. coli catabolite activator protein
   6215..6245    +  promoter       lac promoter: promoter for the E. coli lac operon
   6253..6269    +  protein_bind   lac operator: The lac repressor binds to the lac operator to inhibit transcription in E. coli. This inhibition can be relieved by adding lactose or isopropyl-β-D-thiogalactopyranoside (IPTG). lac repressor encoded by lacI
   6289..6462    +  CDS            lacZα: LacZα fragment of β-galactosidase; lacZ fragment
