>Addgene plasmid #119751 | pGEX6P1-DEST-HA | addgene full sequence | sequence record 234027 | Addgene NGS Result
TGTGGAATTGTGAGCGGATAACAATTTCACACAGGAAACAGTATTCATGTCCCCTATACTAGGTTATTGG
AAAATTAAGGGCCTTGTGCAACCCACTCGACTTCTTTTGGAATATCTTGAAGAAAAATATGAAGAGCATT
TGTATGAGCGCGATGAAGGTGATAAATGGCGAAACAAAAAGTTTGAATTGGGTTTGGAGTTTCCCAATCT
TCCTTATTATATTGATGGTGATGTTAAATTAACACAGTCTATGGCCATCATACGTTATATAGCTGACAAG
CACAACATGTTGGGTGGTTGTCCAAAAGAGCGTGCAGAGATTTCAATGCTTGAAGGAGCGGTTTTGGATA
TTAGATACGGTGTTTCGAGAATTGCATATAGTAAAGACTTTGAAACTCTCAAAGTTGATTTTCTTAGCAA
GCTACCTGAAATGCTGAAAATGTTCGAAGATCGTTTATGTCATAAAACATATTTAAATGGTGATCATGTA
ACCCATCCTGACTTCATGTTGTATGACGCTCTTGATGTTGTTTTATACATGGACCCAATGTGCCTGGATG
CGTTCCCAAAATTAGTTTGTTTTAAAAAACGTATTGAAGCTATCCCACAAATTGATAAGTACTTGAAATC
CAGCAAGTATATAGCATGGCCTTTGCAGGGCTGGCAAGCCACGTTTGGTGGTGGCGACCATCCTCCAAAA
TCGGATCTGGAAGTTCTGTTCCAGGGGCCCCTGGGATCCCCGGAATTCCCATCAACAAGTTTGTACAAAA
AAGCTGAACGAGAAACGTAAAATGATATAAATATCAATATATTAAATTAGATTTTGCATAAAAAACAGAC
TACATAATACTGTAAAACACAACATATCCAGTCACTATGGCGGCCGCATTAGGCACCCCAGGCTTTACAC
TTTATGCTTCCGGCTCGTATAATGTGTGGATTTTGAGTTAGGATCCGTCGAGATTTTCAGGAGCTAAGGA
AGCTAAAATGGAGAAAAAAATCACTGGATATACCACCGTTGATATATCCCAATGGCATCGTAAAGAACAT
TTTGAGGCATTTCAGTCAGTTGCTCAATGTACCTATAACCAGACCGTTCAGCTGGATATTACGGCCTTTT
TAAAGACCGTAAAGAAAAATAAGCACAAGTTTTATCCGGCCTTTATTCACATTCTTGCCCGCCTGATGAA
TGCTCATCCGGAATTCCGTATGGCAATGAAAGACGGTGAGCTGGTGATATGGGATAGTGTTCACCCTTGT
TACACCGTTTTCCATGAGCAAACTGAAACGTTTTCATCGCTCTGGAGTGAATACCACGACGATTTCCGGC
AGTTTCTACACATATATTCGCAAGATGTGGCGTGTTACGGTGAAAACCTGGCCTATTTCCCTAAAGGGTT
TATTGAGAATATGTTTTTCGTCTCAGCCAATCCCTGGGTGAGTTTCACCAGTTTTGATTTAAACGTGGCC
AATATGGACAACTTCTTCGCCCCCGTTTTCACCATGGGCAAATATTATACGCAAGGCGACAAGGTGCTGA
TGCCGCTGGCGATTCAGGTTCATCATGCCGTTTGTGATGGCTTCCATGTCGGCAGAATGCTTAATGAATT
ACAACAGTACTGCGATGAGTGGCAGGGCGGGGCGTAAAGATCTGGATCCGGCTTACTAAAAGCCAGATAA
CAGTATGCGTATTTGCGCGCTGATTTTTGCGGTATAAGAATATATACTGATATGTATACCCGAAGTATGT
CAAAAAGAGGTATGCTATGAAGCAGCGTATTACAGTGACAGTTGACAGCGACAGCTATCAGTTGCTCAAG
GCATATATGATGTCAATATCTCCGGTCTGGTAAGCACAACCATGCAGAATGAAGCCCGTCGTCTGCGTGC
CGAACGCTGGAAAGCGGAAAATCAGGAAGGGATGGCTGAGGTCGCCCGGTTTATTGAAATGAACGGCTCT
TTTGCTGACGAGAACAGGGGCTGGTGAAATGCAGTTTAAGGTTTACACCTATAAAAGAGAGAGCCGTTAT
CGTCTGTTTGTGGATGTACAGAGTGATATTATTGACACGCCCGGGCGACGGATGGTGATCCCCCTGGCCA
GTGCACGTCTGCTGTCAGATAAAGTCTCCCGTGAACTTTACCCGGTGGTGCATATCGGGGATGAAAGCTG
GCGCATGATGACCACCGATATGGCCAGTGTGCCGGTCTCCGTTATCGGGGAAGAAGTGGCTGATCTCAGC
CACCGCGAAAATGACATCAAAAACGCCATTAACCTGATGTTCTGGGGAATATAAATGTCAGGCTCCCTTA
TACACAGCCAGTCTGCAGGTCGACCATAGTGACTGGATATGTTGTGTTTTACAGTATTATGTAGTCTGTT
TTTTATGCAAAATCTAATTTAATATATTGATATTTATATCATTTTACGTTTCTCGTTCAGCTTTCTTGTA
CAAAGTGGTTGATGGGTCGACTCGAAGCTACCCATACGATGTTCCAGATTACGCTTAACTCGAGCGGCCG
CATCGTGACTGACTGACGATCTGCCTCGCGCGTTTCGGTGATGACGGTGAAAACCTCTGACACATGCAGC
TCCCGGAGACGGTCACAGCTTGTCTGTAAGCGGATGCCGGGAGCAGACAAGCCCGTCAGGGCGCGTCAGC
GGGTGTTGGCGGGTGTCGGGGCGCAGCCATGACCCAGTCACGTAGCGATAGCGGAGTGTATAATTCTTGA
AGACGAAAGGGCCTCGTGATACGCCTATTTTTATAGGTTAATGTCATGATAATAATGGTTTCTTAGACGT
CAGGTGGCACTTTTCGGGGAAATGTGCGCGGAACCCCTATTTGTTTATTTTTCTAAATACATTCAAATAT
GTATCCGCTCATGAGACAATAACCCTGATAAATGCTTCAATAATATTGAAAAAGGAAGAGTATGAGTATT
CAACATTTCCGTGTCGCCCTTATTCCCTTTTTTGCGGCATTTTGCCTTCCTGTTTTTGCTCACCCAGAAA
CGCTGGTGAAAGTAAAAGATGCTGAAGATCAGTTGGGTGCACGAGTGGGTTACATCGAACTGGATCTCAA
CAGCGGTAAGATCCTTGAGAGTTTTCGCCCCGAAGAACGTTTTCCAATGATGAGCACTTTTAAAGTTCTG
CTATGTGGCGCGGTATTATCCCGTGTTGACGCCGGGCAAGAGCAACTCGGTCGCCGCATACACTATTCTC
AGAATGACTTGGTTGAGTACTCACCAGTCACAGAAAAGCATCTTACGGATGGCATGACAGTAAGAGAATT
ATGCAGTGCTGCCATAACCATGAGTGATAACACTGCGGCCAACTTACTTCTGACAACGATCGGAGGACCG
AAGGAGCTAACCGCTTTTTTGCACAACATGGGGGATCATGTAACTCGCCTTGATCGTTGGGAACCGGAGC
TGAATGAAGCCATACCAAACGACGAGCGTGACACCACGATGCCTGCAGCAATGGCAACAACGTTGCGCAA
ACTATTAACTGGCGAACTACTTACTCTAGCTTCCCGGCAACAATTAATAGACTGGATGGAGGCGGATAAA
GTTGCAGGACCACTTCTGCGCTCGGCCCTTCCGGCTGGCTGGTTTATTGCTGATAAATCTGGAGCCGGTG
AGCGTGGGTCTCGCGGTATCATTGCAGCACTGGGGCCAGATGGTAAGCCCTCCCGTATCGTAGTTATCTA
CACGACGGGGAGTCAGGCAACTATGGATGAACGAAATAGACAGATCGCTGAGATAGGTGCCTCACTGATT
AAGCATTGGTAACTGTCAGACCAAGTTTACTCATATATACTTTAGATTGATTTAAAACTTCATTTTTAAT
TTAAAAGGATCTAGGTGAAGATCCTTTTTGATAATCTCATGACCAAAATCCCTTAACGTGAGTTTTCGTT
CCACTGAGCGTCAGACCCCGTAGAAAAGATCAAAGGATCTTCTTGAGATCCTTTTTTTCTGCGCGTAATC
TGCTGCTTGCAAACAAAAAAACCACCGCTACCAGCGGTGGTTTGTTTGCCGGATCAAGAGCTACCAACTC
TTTTTCCGAAGGTAACTGGCTTCAGCAGAGCGCAGATACCAAATACTGTCCTTCTAGTGTAGCCGTAGTT
AGGCCACCACTTCAAGAACTCTGTAGCACCGCCTACATACCTCGCTCTGCTAATCCTGTTACCAGTGGCT
GCTGCCAGTGGCGATAAGTCGTGTCTTACCGGGTTGGACTCAAGACGATAGTTACCGGATAAGGCGCAGC
GGTCGGGCTGAACGGGGGGTTCGTGCACACAGCCCAGCTTGGAGCGAACGACCTACACCGAACTGAGATA
CCTACAGCGTGAGCTATGAGAAAGCGCCACGCTTCCCGAAGGGAGAAAGGCGGACAGGTATCCGGTAAGC
GGCAGGGTCGGAACAGGAGAGCGCACGAGGGAGCTTCCAGGGGGAAACGCCTGGTATCTTTATAGTCCTG
TCGGGTTTCGCCACCTCTGACTTGAGCGTCGATTTTTGTGATGCTCGTCAGGGGGGCGGAGCCTATGGAA
AAACGCCAGCAACGCGGCCTTTTTACGGTTCCTGGCCTTTTGCTGGCCTTTTGCTCACATGTTCTTTCCT
GCGTTATCCCCTGATTCTGTGGATAACCGTATTACCGCCTTTGAGTGAGCTGATACCGCTCGCCGCAGCC
GAACGACCGAGCGCAGCGAGTCAGTGAGCGAGGAAGCGGAAGAGCGCCTGATGCGGTATTTTCTCCTTAC
GCATCTGTGCGGTATTTCACACCGCATAAATTCCGACACCATCGAATGGCGCAAAACCTTTCGCGGTATG
GCATGATAGCGCCCGGAAGAGAGTCAATTCAGGGTGGTGAATGTGAAACCAGTAACGTTATACGATGTCG
CAGAGTATGCCGGTGTCTCTTATCAGACCGTTTCCCGCGTGGTGAACCAGGCCAGCCACGTTTCTGCGAA
AACGCGGGAAAAAGTGGAAGCGGCGATGGCGGAGCTGAATTACATTCCCAACCGCGTGGCACAACAACTG
GCGGGCAAACAGTCGTTGCTGATTGGCGTTGCCACCTCCAGTCTGGCCCTGCACGCGCCGTCGCAAATTG
TCGCGGCGATTAAATCTCGCGCCGATCAACTGGGTGCCAGCGTGGTGGTGTCGATGGTAGAACGAAGCGG
CGTCGAAGCCTGTAAAGCGGCGGTGCACAATCTTCTCGCGCAACGCGTCAGTGGGCTGATCATTAACTAT
CCGCTGGATGACCAGGATGCCATTGCTGTGGAAGCTGCCTGCACTAATGTTCCGGCGTTATTTCTTGATG
TCTCTGACCAGACACCCATCAACAGTATTATTTTCTCCCATGAAGACGGTACGCGACTGGGCGTGGAGCA
TCTGGTCGCATTGGGTCACCAGCAAATCGCGCTGTTAGCGGGCCCATTAAGTTCTGTCTCGGCGCGTCTG
CGTCTGGCTGGCTGGCATAAATATCTCACTCGCAATCAAATTCAGCCGATAGCGGAACGGGAAGGCGACT
GGAGTGCCATGTCCGGTTTTCAACAAACCATGCAAATGCTGAATGAGGGCATCGTTCCCACTGCGATGCT
GGTTGCCAACGATCAGATGGCGCTGGGCGCAATGCGCGCCATTACCGAGTCCGGGCTGCGCGTTGGTGCG
GATATCTCGGTAGTGGGATACGACGATACCGAAGACAGCTCATGTTATATCCCGCCGTTAACCACCATCA
AACAGGATTTTCGCCTGCTGGGGCAAACCAGCGTGGACCGCTTGCTGCAACTCTCTCAGGGCCAGGCGGT
GAAGGGCAATCAGCTGTTGCCCGTCTCACTGGTGAAAAGAAAAACCACGCTAGCGCCCAATACGCAAACC
GCCTCTCCCCGCGCGTTGGCCGATTCATTAATGCAGCTGGCACGACAGGTTTCCCGACTGGAAAGCGGGC
AGTGAGCGCAACGCAATTAATGTAAGTTAGCTCACTCATTAGGCACCCCAGGCTTTACACTTTATGCTTC
CGGCTCGTATGTTGTGTGGAATTGTGAGCGGATAACAATTTCACACAGGAAACAGCTATGACCATGATTA
CGGATTCACTGGCCGTCGTTTTACAACGTCGTGACTGGGAAAACCCTGGCGTTACCCAACTTAATCGCCT
TGCAGCACATCCCCCTTTCGCCAGCTGGCGTAATAGCGAAGAGGCCCGCACCGATCGCCCTTCCCAACAG
TTGCGCAGCCTGAATGGCGAATGGCGCTTTGCCTGGTTTCCGGCACCAGAAGCGGTGCCGGAAAGCTGGC
TGGAGTGCGATCTTCCTGAGGCCGATACTGTCGTCGTCCCCTCAAACTGGCAGATGCACGGTTACGATGC
GCCCATCTACACCAACGTGACCTATCCCATTACGGTCAATCCGCCGTTTGTTCCCACGGAGAATCCGACG
GGTTGTTACTCGCTCACATTTAATGTTGATGAAAGCTGGCTACAGGAAGGCCAGACGCGAATTATTTTTG
ATGGCGTTGGAATTAGCTTATCGACTGCACGGTGCACCAATGCTTCTGGCGTCAGGCAGCCATCGGAAGC
TGTGGTATGGCTGTGCAGGTCGTAAATCACTGCATAATTCGTGTCGCTCAAGGCGCACTCCCGTTCTGGA
TAATGTTTTTTGCGCCGACATCATAACGGTTCTGGCAAATATTCTGAAATGAGCTGTTGACAATTAATCA
TCGGCTCGTATAATG
Features (pLannotate 1.2.2; 24 found; start..end, strand, type, name):
      8..24      +  protein_bind   lac operator: The lac repressor binds to the lac operator to inhibit transcription in E. coli. This inhibition can be relieved by adding lactose or isopropyl-β-D-thiogalactopyranoside (IPTG). lac repressor encoded by lacI
     47..700     +  CDS            GST26_SCHJA: Experimental evidence at protein level: Swiss-Prot protein existence level 1. GST isoenzymes appear to play a central role in the parasite detoxification system. Other functions are also suspected including a role in increasing the solubility of haematin in the parasite gut. From Schistosoma japonicum (Blood fluke).
    755..879     +  protein_bind   attR1: mutant version of attR; recombination site for the Gateway® LR reaction LR Clonase™
    904..934     +  promoter       lac UV5 promoter: E. coli lac promoter with an "up" mutation
    958..987     +  promoter       cat promoter (fragment): promoter of the E. coli cat gene encoding chloramphenicol acetyltransferase
    988..1647    +  CDS            CmR: chloramphenicol acetyltransferase; cat; confers resistance to chloramphenicol
   1826..1984    +  CDS            ccdA (fragment): CCDA_ECO57 - Also known as H, letA. Experimental evidence at protein level: Swiss-Prot protein existence level 1. Antitoxin component of a type II toxin-antitoxin (TA) system which inhibits the post-segregational killing (PSK) of plasmid-free cells, also referred to as a plasmid addiction system. Binds to and blocks the activity of CcdB; will also remove bound CcdB protein from the CcdB-GyrA complex by forming a CcdA-CcdB complex, a process termed rejuvenation. Functions as a transcriptional corepressor for the ccdAB operon, repression also requires CcdB (By similarity). From Escherichia coli
   1989..2291    +  CDS            ccdB: CCDB_ECOLI - Also known as G, letB, letD. Experimental evidence at protein level: Swiss-Prot protein existence level 1. Toxic component of a type II toxin-antitoxin (TA) system, functioning in plasmid maintainence. Responsible for the post- segregational killing (PSK) of plasmid-free cells, also referred to as a plasmid addiction system. Half-life of over 2 hours. Cell killing by CcdB is accompanied by filamentation, defects in chromosome and plasmid segregation, defects in cell division, formation of anucleate cells, decreased DNA synthesis and plasmid loss. Interferes with the activity of DN
   2335..2459    -  protein_bind   attR2: mutant version of attR; recombination site for the Gateway® LR reaction LR Clonase™
   2479..2507    +  CDS            3xHA (fragment): three tandem HA epitope tags
   2541..2580    +  CDS            rop (fragment): Rop protein, which maintains plasmids at low copy number; rop
   2682..2722    +  misc_feature   bom (fragment): basis of mobility region from pBR322
   2827..2931    +  promoter       AmpR promoter: bla
   2932..3792    +  CDS            AmpR: β-lactamase; bla; confers resistance to ampicillin, carbenicillin, and related antibiotics
   3963..4551    +  rep_origin     ori: high-copy-number ColE1/pMB1/pBR322/pUC origin of replication
   4737..4788    -  misc_feature   bom (fragment): basis of mobility region from pBR322
   4795..4872    +  promoter       lacI promoter: lacI
   4873..5955    +  CDS            lacI: lac repressor; lacI; The lac repressor binds to the lac operator to inhibit transcription in E. coli. This inhibition can be relieved by adding lactose or isopropyl-β-D-thiogalactopyranoside (IPTG).
   5968..5989    +  protein_bind   CAP binding site: CAP binding activates transcription in the presence of cAMP. E. coli catabolite activator protein
   6004..6034    +  promoter       lac promoter: promoter for the E. coli lac operon
   6042..6058    +  protein_bind   lac operator: The lac repressor binds to the lac operator to inhibit transcription in E. coli. This inhibition can be relieved by adding lactose or isopropyl-β-D-thiogalactopyranoside (IPTG). lac repressor encoded by lacI
   6078..6251    +  CDS            lacZα: LacZα fragment of β-galactosidase; lacZ fragment
   6515..6631    -  CDS            yciV (fragment): RNAAM_ECOLI - Also known as trpH From Escherichia coli (strain K12).
   6707..6735    +  promoter       tac promoter: strong E. coli promoter; hybrid between the trp and lac UV5 promoters
