[The description below was written by a language model from this plasmid's Addgene catalogue record and pLannotate feature annotations shown in this document.]
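Description:
pGEX6P1-DEST-HA is an empty Gateway destination vector for bacterial protein expression, built on the pGEX-6P-1 backbone. It was made by inserting the RfB Gateway cassette into the SmaI site and then adding an HA epitope sequence at the XhoI site, which remains intact only on its 3' side. Both the depositor and repository sequence records are 6,735 nt and show the same feature order from different start coordinates. They differ only in that the lacI promoter is annotated as lacIq in the depositor record. The plasmid replicates from a high-copy ColE1/pMB1-type origin and carries a β-lactamase gene for ampicillin selection. Because the cassette contains the ccdB toxin gene, the unrecombined vector has to be maintained in a ccdB-tolerant strain. The cassette's chloramphenicol acetyltransferase gene provides a second selection that helps retain the cassette.

Expression is driven by the tac promoter with a downstream lac operator. The plasmid-borne lacI repressor keeps it off until induction with IPTG. The transcript begins with Schistosoma japonicum glutathione S-transferase. According to the catalogue entry, this is followed by a PreScission protease cleavage site, which is not separately annotated in the feature tables. Next comes the attR1–CmR–ccdB–attR2 cassette, with a short HA coding segment immediately downstream; the annotation software labels this segment as a fragment of 3xHA. An LR recombination with an entry clone replaces the CmR/ccdB region with the gene of interest, and loss of ccdB counterselects against unrecombined vector in standard strains. The product is a fusion protein with an N-terminal GST tag for glutathione affinity purification. Protease cleavage removes the GST, while the C-terminal HA tag stays on the protein for detection or immunoprecipitation. An insert would need to be in frame and lack a stop codon for the HA tag to be translated.
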