Addgene plasmid #119751: pGEX6P1-DEST-HA
Purpose: (Empty Backbone) Allows Gateway cloning of gene of interest into bacterial expression vector with PreScission Protease cleavable N-terminal GST tag, and a retained C-terminal HA tag.
Depositing lab: Andrew Jackson & Martin Reijns. Depositing organization: University of Edinburgh.
Backbone
  Vector backbone: pGEX-6-P1
  Backbone manufacturer: Amersham
  Backbone size (bp): 5000
  Modifications to backbone: RfB Gateway cassette cloned into SmaI site to generate pGEX6P1-DEST. HA tag cloned into XhoI site of pGEX6P1-DEST, XhoI site only intact on 3' end
  Vector type: Bacterial Expression
  Promoter: tac promoter
  Tag / fusion protein: GST (N terminal on insert); HA (C terminal on insert)
Growth in bacteria
  Bacterial resistance: Chloramphenicol and Ampicillin, 25 & 100 μg/mL
  Growth temperature: 37°C
  Growth strain: ccdB Survival
  Growth instructions: Ideally grow with Ampicillin and Chloramphenicol in growth medium
  Copy number: High Copy
Gene/Insert
  Cloning method: Gateway Cloning
  Sequencing primers: 5′ PGEX5' - GGGCTGGCAAGCCACGTTTGGTG; 3′ PGEX3' - CCGGGAGCTGCATGTGTCAGAGG
Terms and licenses: Academic/Nonprofit Terms; Industry Terms: Not Available to Industry
How to cite: pGEX6P1-DEST-HA was a gift from Andrew Jackson & Martin Reijns (Addgene plasmid # 119751 ; http://n2t.net/addgene:119751 ; RRID:Addgene_119751)
